>Addgene plasmid #197597 | pDV06 [punc-17::SNG-1::CRY2(535)] | addgene full sequence | sequence record 417408 | Addgene Partial NGS Result
CCTCCGAAATGTGTAGTCGTCATGACAAAGTGGTGACACTGGATTACGGTAGGCTCCGCCCACTTCTTGG
AAAAGTGACGTGGGCTCGGTGAGCCCTAAAGCTTTTGGTTTTCACAATTTTCTGGTTTTTGGGATTTTTG
CGGGAATTTTGAGAGGAGAAAGTTGGGAGAGAAGATATTGGAATGGTCCCCGGGGAGCTGTACATTTATA
CATCTAGACTGAAGCTGGGGTATTGCAAAAAGAGAAAAGCCTATCACTTTCTTTCCATCCTGCATACTTG
CCAAAAAGTTTTGGCTGAGCTTATTTTTAAAATTGGAATTTTTTGGAATTTTCAGAAAAGAAAAAGTTTT
TTCTTTTTTTTTAATTTAAAAAATTTTTGCTATTTATTGCATGGTACTACAGAAAAACTTGAATGAAATA
AAAAATTTGGAAAATTCAAGAAAACTTTTTTTTTCATAGTTTATTTATTCGAGTTTTAATGTGGCTTTTA
TTTTGTTCGGTTTTTGTTTTAAAAAGATTTTATACAAAATTTCAAGAATTTACAATTTTTCCGTTGTAAA
AAATCCAAAAAAAAATCCAAAAAAATAGTTCAGACCTTTTTTTAAATTTTAAATTTAAAAATTCAATACC
AAAAAATTAAAAAAAATTAGTTTTTCCGAGAATAAAGGAAAAATGTTGAAAAAATATTATATATAAAATT
TCCAGAAAATGTGAAAACTCCAAAAAACTGCAGACTTTTCCCCAAACTAGCTATTTTTTGAATTCATTAC
CTTTAAAGGTGGAGTACCGAAATTTAAGACTTTGCTTTTTTAGACCCAAAATGGTCCAAAACTACCAAAT
TTCGTAATGAGACGTTCTGAAAATTTTTCAAAAAAATGTTATGGGAGCTCAAAGTTTTTGAAAAAATGGT
ATATTTTTAGCTAATTTTAACCACTTCTTGGCGTCGCAGCGGTTGGAACTCAATTTTAATTAAATTATCA
TCCTTCAATGTCCTTCAATCTTTGCAATTTCAATCGACCATACGCGTTCAGAGCATTTTTTTTTTTCGTT
TTTCCTCCCGTCCAGCACATATTTAAATATTCTCTCTCCCCCTCCCCTGGTTCCTAAAAACTTGGGAAAG
GGGAATTTCGAAGGAGGTGGAAGCTTCTTCTTCTCCCCGAGCACACACACACATCCTCTCTTCAAAATCT
TTAAGAAATAGTGCGTGTGAATGACTAGACGCTGAAGCTAACTTGGTTTCCGCGAACAATCCCAATCAGT
GCCTGTGCCGAGGCTTCGGAGAAGAAGAGATTGACGTCGTCTTTTTCTTTTTTTGTGAAACAGAATAAAA
AAGAATACGAAATGGACTTTTTCACACATTTTCGTTACTTTTCCAGAAAAAAACGAAGCTCTAGCCATGG
AAGTTTGAATTGAAAACCTAAACCCCGATGTGTATTCATTTGAGCTTAAGCCTAAGCCTAATTCTACGCC
TAAGCATAAGCCTAAGCCTATGTTCAAGCCTAAGCCAAATTGTAGAACGTTACCAAAAGATCAAACCTAT
TTTTCCTACAGAAAAGGTCTAATGATAACTGTTAAGCGAGAGACAAGGAGAGATATATATCAAAAACTAG
CCCAAACTGTGATTAACATCTATTAACTGACCTCAAAAAAAAAAATAGTAGAGATTAAATACTGCTCAAA
AAGTTTCTTGGAAAAGTAAATTGTTAGGTTTCTGGGGCCTGTAAAACTGGACCGAGTTTTGAAGAATTTT
TTTAACTTTTCAAAGTTTGGCGTCACTGAAAGCTTTATATTGTACATGTTCCACCAATTTTCTTTTGTAT
CCGTTTTTTCTGTCTCAAAACGGAGCTCGAGCCCATGACGTGTGGATACCGTGAGAATCCGCCCAATTCC
TTCACATCGATCTCATATTTCTTTCCCAGTTTATATTGAATTCCCGTTGAATTGCGGCTTTGCAGGGGAG
AAGATGTGCGTCTTTATATTTTTTTTTCTATCCTTACCCGCCGTGAATCCGGCTCGAATTGAGCCAATTT
TTATGAATAGTAGAGCTAATTGACTTCGTCTCCCTAGAATTGATGAGGTAAAGCTCGTGGGGAGATATGG
AGATTTTTCGATTTTTTTTCCAGTAATTTTCAGTTCAAAATTTGAGCTTTTGAGCAGGAGTTTTGAGATT
TGTGCCAAAATTTCCTATTATTTTTTCAAATATTTTTGCTTTTGTAAAAAAGGTGTAGTAGAAGTTTTGT
AGTGCCACTATTTTTTTTTTGAAAATTATGTTTTGGCGGAAAGTTCTTTAAAAAAGTTAATCAAAATTTT
TGGCGCTTTAGTCAAATTAATTTTCTGGCAAAAATATTAGTAATTTTGGCGTGAGTTCAATTTTCCCATT
CTTAAAATTTCACACAATTAAGAATTTTAAGATTTGGGTTTTTTTTTCAACAAAAAATCAAATATTTACA
TGAAAATTCGGCGGGAAATAAAAAAAAATATTCCGATTCAATGTGTGAATAACTTTTTGCGGGGAATTCA
AATTTGCATTATTTAAACTTTTTTTAAGCTCGAAAAATTGAAATTCTTAAATAAATAAATAAAATTTTCC
TCGAATTTTGAATGTTTCGATTTTTTAGCGTTATTTTTTCAAAATTTCCACTAAAACTCTAGTTCTAAAG
TTCTAAAACTTTAAAAACTTCCTAATGTTGTGGTCTTGTGTTTTTTTGGCAGCGATTTCCAAATTTCTGA
AATTCCAACAAAAAAACCACTACGTCAGTTTGCATATCCAACCCCCCCCCCCCCCCCCCCCCCTCTGAGC
CAATCAATCATGTGCATTTTGAATTGGCGCCAAGGCAATCTTCGTAAAAAATAACAATAGAGTCATCCCT
CAGAACAGAAAAGAAACCCGCCCGGGGGCTCAAATACACATGTCATTTTTCTTTTTTCGCCTGATTTTTA
GCCTAAATTAGTGTTTAGCAATTTTTTAAGGTAACTCGGTGGAGTCATTTGAACTTTTTAAACTAAAATT
TCAGAAAAAATTCTTTTTTTTTGTCAAAAAATAATTTTCCCGCCGGAATTTTTCAAAAAAATAATTTTTA
TTTTATTTTTCAAGTTCCTTGTTTCCTCTTTATTTTTTTATTTTGCCCCCAAAAGTTTTACACTAAAATA
TTTAATTTTCAGGTAATTCATCGAAAGTCTTTCTATTTTCCGCATCTCTTGTTCAAAGGATTGGCCAAAG
GACCCAAAGGTATGTTTCGAATGATACTAACATAACATAGAACATTTTCAGGAGGACCCTTGGCTAGCAC
CGGTGAAATGGAGAACGTGCGTGCTTATGGTGCCGGACTAGCTGGCGCCAATTTCGACAAGAACACATTT
TTCAAAAAACCAACGGTTTTGTTCAGGTGTGCTGCATTGGTGAGTTATTTTTTCTGTCTTTGTGGCAAAT
AATAGACGTAAAAAGTATTTCTAAAAAACAACGAAAAACAAAATTGTTCTGCCTATACTTTTTGAATTTG
AAATAAATATTTTTCAGCTCTTCGGGCTCATACTTTGGTACTCGGTGCCAAAAGGTGGTTGGCACAAACC
AAGCGACGCCATTCATCCGGTATCAAATTACCCACCCAGAGACGAATTTGGGGAAGAAAAATTATTATTT
TTGACAGGTGTGCCTTTATGGAAGGAGCTCGTCAACATGCTCGTTCGCCACCGCCGTTGGCTTTTTTGCC
GTCTGTGGAGCCATTGTTCTAATTGTTCTTGACGCCAAGATGGACCAAATCAGTTCGGTGCCAACAAGAA
GGAGAGCTGTCCTAGCAGATTTAGTTGTATCGGGTATTTAATTTGTGTGTGGAAAATTTGAAAGTAAGAG
AATTTCAGCAATTTTCACTGCCATATTTTTGATCGGTTTTTTCACATTCTGGTCCAAATTATCCGCCTTC
GAAGTCGACGAAGACGACGAAAATCCAATAAAGACAAACAACGCGAAATTCGGAATTCTCAGTGCTCTTC
TCTCCTTTTTGGCTTGGGTGCGTCATGAAAAAAGTATAGAGGAATAGGGAAAACGGAGAGGCATCTGTTA
TCTTTTGACAGAATCTTGAGTTGAAAAGCAACCTTTTTGGCCACTGTTATCGAGTGTTACACATCGTCTT
TTAAGTGTCAACGTGAAAGGTTGGAGAGAATTTAGTGAAATATGATATAATTTAGTCCATCAGAAAGAGA
TTTGATACTCAAGCGGTTTTCAGTAGAGCATCAAATAGAGAATACTTGCAAATCAATTTTGCACATTTTA
GGGAGGTGCCGCATTTTTCGCATGGCGTCGTTACGAAGAAGGAAACCAAGCAACTCATGAGCCCAATTAC
GATGAACATTTTGGACAAGTGTCGACAGACGTGCAAGATGGTTATGGATACGGAGGAGACTCAACCGGTT
AGAATAATTTTAAACAAATAGAGAAAAAACTAGTTGAAAATTCTTATGAAAATCGGATCTCAAATTCAGT
TTGAAATTTCAAAATTCTGTGCAGAACACAACTACTCAATTTTTTAGTTCACCACTTTTTCATTGTATTC
TTATCACATTTTGTTCAACAAATCTTTAGAAAAACGTTTTACACGTATTATATAATTTTTAAGTTTATGA
CTCTTGAGATATTACATGTTAAAATTGAGCAAAATAGCGTAGTACTAGTAGAACAAAAAATTGATATATC
AAATATACCGGTGAAACCACAAATACTTCAAACTTTGTTAGAAGAATACACAAAAATAATATTTACAATA
AACTTATCTGAAACTTCCCAGGAAGTTTGTTCACTTTTTCAAAAAATTATATATAAGCTAGTTGAAACTT
GTTTTACAATTTAAAAAAAAGCAATTTTTTTGAGTTTTCTCTGGAAGAAATATTTTTCATAAGTGAATAT
ATGATTTTAGTGGTTTTGAGATTTTCTGCATTGAAAAAATTCATTTTTCTTAACATTTTTTAGCAAAAAC
TTTTAAAAAAATCACACGTTGTTTTTTTCAGGAATCGGACATGTTGGCGCACCTCCACCTCAATCCTCAT
ACCAATCTGGTGCTGCACCACAAACCATGCAACAACCACCATCAAACCCATACACTCAGTCGGAAGGATA
TGGTTATGGTGGCGGAGGGTCTGGTGGCGGAGGGTCCGGTGGCGGAGGGTCAGGGGTACCGATGAAGATG
GACAAAAAGACTATAGTTTGGTTTAGAAGAGACCTAAGGATTGAGGATAATCCTGCATTAGCAGCAGCTG
CTCACGAAGGATCTGTTTTTCCTGTCTTCATTTGGTGTCCTGAAGAAGAAGGACAGTTTTATCCTGGAAG
AGCTTCAAGATGGTGGATGAAACAATCACTTGCTCACTTATCTCAATCCTTGAAGGCTCTTGGATCTGAC
CTCACTTTAATCAAAACCCACAACACGATTTCAGCGATCTTGGATTGTATCCGCGTTACCGGTGCTACAA
AAGTCGTCTTTAACCACCTCTATGATCCTGTTTCGTTAGTTCGGGACCATACCGTAAAGGAGAAGCTGGT
GGAACGTGGGATCTCTGTGCAAAGCTACAATGGAGATCTATTGTATGAACCGTGGGAGATATACTGCGAA
AAGGGCAAACCTTTTACGAGTTTCAATTCTTACTGGAAGAAATGCTTAGATATGTCGATTGAATCCGTTA
TGCTTCCTCCTCCTTGGCGGTTGATGCCAATAACTGCAGCGGCTGAAGCGATTTGGGCGTGTTCGATTGA
AGAACTAGGGCTGGAGAATGAGGCCGAGAAACCGAGCAATGCGTTGTTAACTAGAGCTTGGTCTCCAGGA
TGGAGCAATGCTGATAAGTTACTAAATGAGTTCATCGAGAAGCAGTTGATAGATTATGCAAAGAACAGCA
AGAAAGTTGTTGGGAATTCTACTTCACTACTTTCTCCGTATCTCCATTTCGGGGAAATAAGCGTCAGACA
CGTTTTCCAGTGTGCCCGGATGAAACAAATTATATGGGCAAGAGATAAGAACAGTGAAGGAGAAGAAAGT
GCAGATCTTTTTCTTAGGGGAATCGGTTTAAGAGAGTATTCTCGGTATATATGTTTCAACTTCCCGTTTA
CTCACGAGCAATCGTTGTTGAGTCATCTTCGGTTTTTCCCTTGGGATGCTGATGTTGATAAGTTCAAGGC
CTGGAGACAAGGCAGGACCGGTTATCCGTTGGTGGATGCCGGAATGAGAGAGCTTTGGGCTACCGGATGG
ATGCATAACAGAATAAGAGTGATTGTTTCAAGCTTTGCTGTGAAGTTTCTTCTCCTTCCATGGAAATGGG
GAATGAAGTATTTCTGGGATACACTTTTGGATGCTGATTTGGAATGTGACATCCTTGGCTGGCAGTATAT
CTCTGGGAGTATCCCCGATGGCCACGAGCTTGATCGCTTGGACAATCCCGCGTTACAAGGCGCCAAATAT
GACCCAGAAGGTGAGTACATAAGGCAATGGCTTCCCGAGCTTGCGAGATTGCCAACTGAATGGATCCATC
ATCCATGGGACGCTCCTTTAACCGTACTCAAAGCTTCTGGTGTGGAACTCGGAACAAACTATGCGAAACC
CATTGTAGACATCGACACAGCTCGTGAGCTACTAGCTAAAGCTATTTCAAGAACCCGTGGAGCACAGATC
ATGATCGGAGCAGCACCTGATGAGATTGTAGCAGATAGCTTCGAGGCCTTAGGGGCTAATACCATTAAAG
AACCTGGTCTTTGCCCATCTGTGTCTTCTAATGACCAACAAGTACCTTCGGCTGTTTAACCTAGGGCCTG
CAGGCCCGGGAGCATTCGTAGAATTCCAACTGAGCGCCGGTCGCTACCATTACCAACTTGTCTGGTGTCA
AAAATAATAGGGGCCGCTGTCATCAGAGTAAGTTTAAACTGAGTTCTACTAACTAACGAGTAATATTTAA
ATTTTCAGCATCTCGCGCCCGTGCCTCTGACTTCTAAGTCCAATTACTCTTCAACATCCCTACATGCTCT
TTCTCCCTGTGCTCCCACCCCCTATTTTTGTTATTATCAAAAAACTTCTCTTAATTTCTTTGTTTTTTAG
CTTCTTTTAAGTCACCTCTAACAATGAAATTGTGTAGATTCAAAAATAGAATTAATTCGTAATAAAAAGT
CGAAAAAAATTGTGCTCCCTCCCCCCATTAATAATAATTCTATCCCAAAATCTACACAATGTTCTGTGTA
CACTTCTTATGTTTTTTACTTCTGATAAATTTTTTTGAAACATCATAGAAAAAACCGCACACAAAATACC
TTATCATATGTTACGTTTCAGTTTATGACCGCAATTTTTATTTCTTCGCACGTCTGGGCCTCTCATGACG
TCAAATCATGCTCATCGTGAAAAAGTTTTGGAGTATTTTTGGAATTTTTCAATCAAGTGAAAGTTTATGA
AATTAATTTTCCTGCTTTTGCTTTTTGGGGTTTCCCCTATTGTTTGTCAAGATTTCGAGGACGGCGTTTT
TCTTGCTAAAATCACAAGTATTGATGAGCACGATGCAAGAAAGATCGGAAGAAGGTTTGGGTTTGAGGCT
CAGTGGAAGGTGAGTAGAAGTTGATAATTTGAAAGTGGAGTAGTGTCTATGGGGTTTTTGCCTTAAATGA
CAGAATACATTCCCAATATACCAAACATAACTGTTTCCTACTAGTCGGCCGTACGGGCCCTTTCGTCTCG
CGCGTTTCGGTGATGACGGTGAAAACCTCTGACACATGCAGCTCCCGGAGACGGTCACAGCTTGTCTGTA
AGCGGATGCCGGGAGCAGACAAGCCCGTCAGGGCGCGTCAGCGGGTGTTGGCGGGTGTCGGGGCTGGCTT
AACTATGCGGCATCAGAGCAGATTGTACTGAGAGTGCACCATATGCGGTGTGAAATACCGCACAGATGCG
TAAGGAGAAAATACCGCATCAGGCGGCCTTAAGGGCCTCGTGATACGCCTATTTTTATAGGTTAATGTCA
TGATAATAATGGTTTCTTAGACGTCAGGTGGCACTTTTCGGGGAAATGTGCGCGGAACCCCTATTTGTTT
ATTTTTCTAAATACATTCAAATATGTATCCGCTCATGAGACAATAACCCTGATAAATGCTTCAATAATAT
TGAAAAAGGAAGAGTATGAGTATTCAACATTTCCGTGTCGCCCTTATTCCCTTTTTTGCGGCATTTTGCC
TTCCTGTTTTTGCTCACCCAGAAACGCTGGTGAAAGTAAAAGATGCTGAAGATCAGTTGGGTGCACGAGT
GGGTTACATCGAACTGGATCTCAACAGCGGTAAGATCCTTGAGAGTTTTCGCCCCGAAGAACGTTTTCCA
ATGATGAGCACTTTTAAAGTTCTGCTATGTGGCGCGGTATTATCCCGTATTGACGCCGGGCAAGAGCAAC
TCGGTCGCCGCATACACTATTCTCAGAATGACTTGGTTGAGTACTCACCAGTCACAGAAAAGCATCTTAC
GGATGGCATGACAGTAAGAGAATTATGCAGTGCTGCCATAACCATGAGTGATAACACTGCGGCCAACTTA
CTTCTGACAACGATCGGAGGACCGAAGGAGCTAACCGCTTTTTTGCACAACATGGGGGATCATGTAACTC
GCCTTGATCGTTGGGAACCGGAGCTGAATGAAGCCATACCAAACGACGAGCGTGACACCACGATGCCTGT
AGCAATGGCAACAACGTTGCGCAAACTATTAACTGGCGAACTACTTACTCTAGCTTCCCGGCAACAATTA
ATAGACTGGATGGAGGCGGATAAAGTTGCAGGACCACTTCTGCGCTCGGCCCTTCCGGCTGGCTGGTTTA
TTGCTGATAAATCTGGAGCCGGTGAGCGTGGGTCTCGCGGTATCATTGCAGCACTGGGGCCAGATGGTAA
GCCCTCCCGTATCGTAGTTATCTACACGACGGGGAGTCAGGCAACTATGGATGAACGAAATAGACAGATC
GCTGAGATAGGTGCCTCACTGATTAAGCATTGGTAACTGTCAGACCAAGTTTACTCATATATACTTTAGA
TTGATTTAAAACTTCATTTTTAATTTAAAAGGATCTAGGTGAAGATCCTTTTTGATAATCTCATGACCAA
AATCCCTTAACGTGAGTTTTCGTTCCACTGAGCGTCAGACCCCGTAGAAAAGATCAAAGGATCTTCTTGA
GATCCTTTTTTTCTGCGCGTAATCTGCTGCTTGCAAACAAAAAAACCACCGCTACCAGCGGTGGTTTGTT
TGCCGGATCAAGAGCTACCAACTCTTTTTCCGAAGGTAACTGGCTTCAGCAGAGCGCAGATACCAAATAC
TGTTCTTCTAGTGTAGCCGTAGTTAGGCCACCACTTCAAGAACTCTGTAGCACCGCCTACATACCTCGCT
CTGCTAATCCTGTTACCAGTGGCTGCTGCCAGTGGCGATAAGTCGTGTCTTACCGGGTTGGACTCAAGAC
GATAGTTACCGGATAAGGCGCAGCGGTCGGGCTGAACGGGGGGTTCGTGCACACAGCCCAGCTTGGAGCG
AACGACCTACACCGAACTGAGATACCTACAGCGTGAGCTATGAGAAAGCGCCACGCTTCCCGAAGGGAGA
AAGGCGGACAGGTATCCGGTAAGCGGCAGGGTCGGAACAGGAGAGCGCACGAGGGAGCTTCCAGGGGGAA
ACGCCTGGTATCTTTATAGTCCTGTCGGGTTTCGCCACCTCTGACTTGAGCGTCGATTTTTGTGATGCTC
GTCAGGGGGGCGGAGCCTATGGAAAAACGCCAGCAACGCGGCCTTTTTACGGTTCCTGGCCTTTTGCTGG
CCTTTTGCTCACATGTTCTTTCCTGCGTTATCCCCTGATTCTGTGGATAACCGTATTACCGCCTTTGAGT
GAGCTGATACCGCTCGCCGCAGCCGAACGACCGAGCGCAGCGAGTCAGTGAGCGAGGAAGCGGAAGAGCG
CCCAATACGCAAACCGCCTCTCCCCGCGCGTTGGCCGATTCATTAATGCAGCTGGCACGACAGGTTTCCC
GACTGGAAAGCGGGCAGTGAGCGCAACGCAATTAATGTGAGTTAGCTCACTCATTAGGCACCCCAGGCTT
TACACTTTATGCTTCCGGCTCGTATGTTGTGTGGAATTGTGAGCGGATAACAATTTCACACAGGAAACAG
CTATGACCATGATTACGCCAAGCTGTAAGTTTAAACATGATCTTACTAACTAACTATTCTCATTTAAATT
TTCAGAGCTTAAAAATGGCTGAAATCACTCACAACGATGGATACGCTAACAACTTGGAAATGAAATAAGC
TTGCATGCTCCCGGCCGCCATGGCCGCGGGATTACACCAATCATTTCTCC
Features (pLannotate 1.2.2; 15 found; start..end, strand, type, name):
   2772..2793    -  promoter       chicken β-actin promoter (fragment): contains a 21-bp deletion relative to the standard chicken β-actin promoter
   3021..3042    +  terminator     tbb-2 terminator (fragment): tbb-2; transcription terminator for the C. elegans tubulin beta-2 gene
   3298..3399    +  CDS            sng-1 (fragment): SNG1_CAEEL - Experimental evidence at transcript level: Swiss-Prot protein existence level 2. From Caenorhabditis elegans.
   3518..3601    +  CDS            sng-1 (fragment): SNG1_CAEEL - Experimental evidence at transcript level: Swiss-Prot protein existence level 2. From Caenorhabditis elegans.
   5172..6665    +  CDS            CRY2PHR: N-terminal photolyase homology region of Arabidopsis thaliana cryptochrome 2 binds to CIB1 upon exposure to blue light (Kennedy et al., 2010)
   7417..7569    +  CDS            aex-5 (fragment): AEX5_CAEEL - Also known as kpc-3 From Caenorhabditis elegans.
   7697..7732    +  CDS            rop (fragment): Rop protein, which maintains plasmids at low copy number; rop
   7834..7933    +  misc_feature   bom (fragment): basis of mobility region from pBR322
   8031..8135    +  promoter       AmpR promoter: bla
   8136..8996    +  CDS            AmpR: β-lactamase; bla; confers resistance to ampicillin, carbenicillin, and related antibiotics
   9167..9755    +  rep_origin     ori: high-copy-number ColE1/pMB1/pBR322/pUC origin of replication
   9938..10030   +  CDS            lacI (fragment): lac repressor; lacI; The lac repressor binds to the lac operator to inhibit transcription in E. coli. This inhibition can be relieved by adding lactose or isopropyl-β-D-thiogalactopyranoside (IPTG).
  10043..10064   +  protein_bind   CAP binding site: CAP binding activates transcription in the presence of cAMP. E. coli catabolite activator protein
  10079..10109   +  promoter       lac promoter: promoter for the E. coli lac operon
  10117..10133   +  protein_bind   lac operator: The lac repressor binds to the lac operator to inhibit transcription in E. coli. This inhibition can be relieved by adding lactose or isopropyl-β-D-thiogalactopyranoside (IPTG). lac repressor encoded by lacI
