[The description below was written by a language model from this plasmid's Addgene catalogue record and pLannotate feature annotations shown in this document.]
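Description:
pDV06 [punc-17::SNG-1::CRY2(535)] is a C. elegans expression plasmid built on the RM#348p backbone, a worm vector that here supplies the unc-17 promoter named in the construct title. It is propagated in E. coli as a high-copy plasmid, with a ColE1/pUC-type origin and an AmpR (β-lactamase) cassette for ampicillin selection. Remnants of lac regulatory elements and small rop, bom and lacI fragments reflect the cloning-vector ancestry of the backbone.

The payload, listed as a 3,483 bp insert, is a fusion of the C. elegans synaptic vesicle protein synaptogyrin (SNG-1) to Arabidopsis thaliana cryptochrome 2, truncated to residues 1–535 and carrying the E490G substitution. This variant is known as CRY2olig and undergoes enhanced homo-oligomerisation under blue light. The unc-17 promoter directs expression to cholinergic motor neurons. Anchoring CRY2olig to synaptic vesicles through SNG-1 allows illumination to cluster the vesicles, and the associated publication describes this as a rapid and reversible optogenetic way to silence synaptic transmission.

The automated feature table comes from a 10,340 nt record labelled a partial NGS result. It detects two short sng-1 coding fragments, which may indicate a genomic, intron-containing sng-1 sequence, followed by the CRY2 photolyase homology region. It does not annotate the unc-17 promoter, which presumably occupies the largely unannotated region upstream. Very short hits such as the chicken β-actin promoter and tbb-2 terminator fragments are probably spurious matches, and the aex-5 fragment is also of unclear significance. The record does not identify the 3′ UTR or terminator used.
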