Addgene plasmid #197597: pDV06 [punc-17::SNG-1::CRY2(535)]
Purpose: Expression of SNG-1::CRY2olig(535) in cholinergic motor neurons of C. elegans
Depositing lab: Alexander Gottschalk. Depositing organization: Goethe-Universitaet Frankfurt am Main. Publication: Rapid and reversible optogenetic silencing of synaptic transmission by clustering of synaptic vesicles. Vettkotter D, Schneider M, Goulden BD, Dill H, Liewald J, Zeiler S, Guldan J, Ates YA, Watanabe S, Gottschalk A. Nat Commun. 2022 Dec 19;13(1):7827. doi: 10.1038/s41467-022-35324-z. PubMed 36535932.
Backbone
  Vector backbone: RM#348p
  Backbone manufacturer: J. Rand
  Vector type: Worm Expression
Growth in bacteria
  Bacterial resistance: Ampicillin, 100 μg/mL
  Growth temperature: 37°C
  Growth strain: DH5alpha
  Copy number: High Copy
Gene/Insert
  Gene/Insert name: Synaptogyrin-CRY2 (E490G + residues 1-535) (alt names: SNG-1::CRY2olig(535); SNG-1; CRY2)
  Species: C. elegans (nematode), A. thaliana (mustard weed)
  Insert size (bp): 3483
  Mutation: E490G
  Entrez Gene: CRY2 (a.k.a. AT1G04400, AT-PHH1, ATCRY2, CRYPTOCHROME 2 APOPROTEIN, F19P19.14, F19P19_14, FHA, PHH1, cryptochrome 2); sng-1 (a.k.a. CELE_T08A9.3)
Terms and licenses: Academic/Nonprofit Terms; Industry Terms: Not Available to Industry
How to cite: pDV06 [punc-17::SNG-1::CRY2(535)] was a gift from Alexander Gottschalk (Addgene plasmid # 197597 ; http://n2t.net/addgene:197597 ; RRID:Addgene_197597)
